>Addgene plasmid #32101 | pMAL-c2x-MT1 | addgene partial sequence | sequence record 37634 | MBP-F 5'-GATGAAGCCCTGAAAGACGCGCAG-3'
TAACAACAACCTCGGGATCGAGGGAAGGATTTCAAGATATACCATGGACCCCAACTGCTCCTGCTCCACC
GGCGGCTCCTGCACTTGCACCAGCTCCTGCGCCTGCAAGAACTGCAAGTGCACCTCCTGCAAGAAGAGCT
GCTGCTCCTGCTGTCCCGTGGGCTGCTCCAAATGTGCCCAGGGCTGTGTCTGCAAAGGCGCCGCGGACAA
GTGCACGTGCTGTGCCTAGGATCCTCTAGAGTCGACCTGCAGGCAAGCTTGGCACTGGCCGTCGTTTTAC
AACGTCGTGACTGGGAAAACCCTGGCGTTACCCAACTTAATCGCCTTGCAGCACATCCCCCTTTCGCCAG
CTGGCGTAATAGCGAAGAGGCCCGCACCGATCGCCCTTCCCAACAGTTGCGCAGCCTGAATGGCGAATGG
CAGCTTGGCTGTTTTGGCGGATGAGATAAGATTTTCAGCCTGATACAGATTAAATCAGAACGCAGAAGCG
GTCTGATAAAACAGAATTTGCCTGGCGGCAGTAGCGCGGTGGTCCCACCTGACCCCATGCCGAACTCAGA
AGTGAAACGCCGTAGCGCCGATGGTAGTGTGGGGTCTCCCCATGCGAGAGTAGGGAACTGCCAGGCATCA
AATAAAACGAAAGGCTCAGTCGAAAGACTGGGCCTTTCGTTTTATCTGTTGTTTGTCGGTGAACGCTCTC
CTGAGTAGGACAAATCCGCCGGGAGCGGATTTGAACGTTGCGAAGCAACGGC
