[The description below was written by a language model from this plasmid's Addgene catalogue record.]
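Description:
pMAL-c2x-MT1 is a bacterial expression plasmid built on the commercial pMAL-c2x backbone (about 6.7 kb without insert), a vector designed for producing proteins in E. coli as fusions to maltose-binding protein (MBP). It is maintained as a high-copy plasmid under ampicillin selection. No feature table accompanies the record, so details such as the origin of replication or other backbone elements are not explicitly listed. The "c" series of pMAL vectors generally lacks the MBP signal sequence, giving cytoplasmic expression.

The insert is a single copy of mouse metallothionein (Mt1), a small cysteine-rich metal-binding protein. The coding sequence was PCR-amplified from a pET-3d-based metallothionein plasmid and cloned between the XmnI and BamHI sites, both of which remain intact. The forward primer reconstituted the MBP linker region and introduced an NcoI site, so that metallothionein is fused in frame to the C-terminus of the backbone-encoded MBP, while the reverse primer carried the metallothionein stop codon ahead of the BamHI site. Expression is listed as driven by a lac-type promoter, which is typically inducible in E. coli, and the MBP moiety allows affinity purification of the fusion on amylose resin.

According to the associated publication, the construct was made to evaluate metallothionein as a clonable, genetically encoded gold-binding label for electron microscopy, with the protein's many cysteines used to bind gold atoms and create an electron-dense tag. This plasmid is the single-copy member of a series, with sister constructs carrying two, three or four concatenated metallothionein copies.
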