Addgene plasmid #32101: pMAL-c2x-MT1
Depositing lab: David DeRosier & Chris Mercogliano & Cristina Risco Ortiz. Depositing organization: Brandeis University. Publication: Concatenated metallothionein as a clonable gold label for electron microscopy. Mercogliano CP, DeRosier DJ. J Struct Biol. 2007 Oct;160(1):70-82. Epub 2007 Jul 10. 10.1016/j.jsb.2007.06.010 PubMed 17692533.
Backbone
  Vector backbone: pMAL-c2x
  Backbone manufacturer: New England Biolabs
  Backbone size w/o insert (bp): 6700
  Vector type: Bacterial Expression
Growth in bacteria
  Bacterial resistance: Ampicillin, 100 μg/mL
  Growth temperature: 37°C
  Growth strain: DH5alpha
  Copy number: High Copy
Gene/Insert
  Gene/Insert name: Metallothionein
  Species: M. musculus (mouse)
  Entrez Gene: Mt1 (a.k.a. MT-I, Mt-1)
  Promoter: P-lac
  Tag / fusion protein: MBP (N terminal on backbone)
  Cloning method: Restriction Enzyme; 5′ cloning site XmnI (not destroyed); 3′ cloning site BamHI (not destroyed)
  Sequencing primers: 5′ MBP_F
Resource information
  A portion of this plasmid was derived from a plasmid made by: The metallothionein (MT) gene was amplified from pET-3d-MT (a gift from the Winge laboratory, University of Utah), which contains the MT gene within the pET-3d vector (Novagen, Madison, WI).
Terms and licenses: Academic/Nonprofit Terms; Industry Terms: Not Available to Industry
Depositor comments: The metallothionein (MT) gene was amplified with the forward primer (5'-CTCGGGATCGAGGGAAGGATTTCAAGA TATACCATGGACCCC-3'), which codes for the MBP linker region containing an XmnI and NcoI site fused in frame to the MT gene, and the reverse primer (5'-GACT CTAGAGGATCCTAGGCACAGCACGTG-3' ), which contains the MT gene stop codon and a subsequent BamHI site. Both the PCR product and pMAL-c2x vector were digested with XmnI and BamHI and were later ligated together to generate the final plasmid. In addition to this plasmid Addgene offers versions with 2 copies (32102), 3 copies (32115) and 4 copies (32100) of MT
How to cite: pMAL-c2x-MT1 was a gift from David DeRosier & Chris Mercogliano & Cristina Risco Ortiz (Addgene plasmid # 32101 ; http://n2t.net/addgene:32101 ; RRID:Addgene_32101)
